>Addgene plasmid #48969 | FL MALT1 Catalytic Mutant in pET29b-Strep | depositor partial sequence | sequence record 71667 | coding region T7 Forward and Reverse
ATGTGGAGCCACCCGCAGTTCGAAAAGGGTACCATGTCGCTGTTGGGGGACCCGCTACAGGCCCTGCCGC
CCTCGGCCGCCCCCACGGGGCCGCTGCTCGCCCCTCCGGCCGGCGCGACCCTCAACCGCCTGCGGGAGCC
GCTGCTGCGGAGGCTCAGCGAGCTCCTGGATCAGGCGCCCGAGGGCCGGGGCTGGAGGAGACTGGCGGAG
CTGGCGGGGAGTCGCGGGCGCCTCCGCCTCAGTTGCCTAGACCTGGAGCAGTGTTCTCTTAAGGTACTGG
AGCCTGAAGGAAGCCCCAGCCTGTGTCTGCTGAAGTTAATGGGTGAAAAAGGTTGCACAGTCACAGAATT
GAGTGATTTCCTGCAGGCTATGGAACACACTGAAGTTCTTCAGCTTCTCAGCCCCCCAGGAATAAAGATT
ACTGTAAACCCAGAGTCAAAGGCAGTCTTGGCTGGACAGTTTGTGAAACTGTGTTGCCGGGCAACTGGAC
ATCCTTTTGTTCAATATCAGTGGTTCAAAATGAATAAAGAGATTCCAAATGGAAATACATCAGAGCTTAT
TTTTAATGCAGTGCATGTAAAAGATGCAGGCTTTTATGTCTGTCGAGTTAATAACAATTTCACCTTTGAA
TTCAGCCAGTGGTCACAGCTGGATGTTTGCGACATCCCAGAGAGCTTCCAGAGAAGTGTTGATGGCGTCT
CTGAATCCAAGTTGCAAATCTGTGTTGAACCAACTTCCCAAAAGCTGATGCCAGGCAGCACATTGGTTTT
ACAGTGTGTTGCTGTTGGAAGCCCTATTCCTCACTACCAGTGGTTCAAAAATGAATTACCATTAACACAT
GAGACCAAAAAGCTATACATGGTGCCTTATGTGGATTTGGAACACCAAGGAACCTACTGGTGTCATGTAT
ATAATGATCGAGACAGTCAAGATAGCAAGAAGGTAGAAATCATCATAGGAAGAACAGATGAGGCAGTGGA
GTGCACTGAAGATGAATTAAATAATCTTGGTCATCCTGATAATAAAGAGCAAACAACTGACCAGCCTTTG
GCGAAGGACAAGGTTGCCCTTTTGATAGGAAATATGAATTACCGGGAGCACCCCAAGCTCAAAGCTCCTT
TGGTGGATGTGTACGAATTGACTAACTTACTGAGACAGCTGGACTTCAAAGTGGTTTCACTGTTGGATCT
TACTGAATATGAGATGCGTAATGCTGTGGATGAGTTTTTACTCCTTTTAGACAAGGGAGTATATGGGTTA
TTATATTATGCAGGACATGGTTATGAAAATTTTGGGAACAGCTTCATGGTCCCCGTTGATGCTCCAAATC
CATATAGGTCTGAAAATTGTCTGTGTGTACAAAATATACTGAAATTGATGCAAGAAAAAGAAACTGGACT
TAATGTGTTCTTATTGGATATGGCTAGGAAAAGAAATGACTACGATGATACCATTCCAATCTTGGATGCA
CTAAAAGTCACCGCCAATATTGTGTTTGGATATGCCACGTGTCAAGGAGCAGAAGCTTTTGAAATCCAGC
ATTCTGGATTGGCAAATGGAATCTTTATGAAATTTTTAAAAGACAGATTATTAGAAGATAAGAAAATCAC
TGTGTTACTGGATGAAGTTGCAGAAGATATGGGTAAGTGTCACCTTACCAAAGGCAAACAGGCTCTAGAG
ATTCGAAGTAGTTTATCTGAGAAGAGAGCACTTACTGATCCAATACAGGGAACAGAATATTCTGCTGAAT
CTCTTGTGCGGAATCTACAGTGGGCCAAGGCTCATGAACTTCCAGAAAGTATGTGTCTTAAGTTTGACTG
TGGTGTTCAGATTCAATTAGGATTTGCAGCTGAGTTTTCCAATGTCATGATCATCTATACAAGTATAGTT
TACAAACCACCGGAGATAATAATGTGTGATGCCTACGTTACTGATTTTCCACTTGATCTAGATATTGATC
CAAAAGATGCAAATAAAGGCACACCTGAAGAAACTGGCAGCTACTTGGTATCAAAGGATCTTCCCAAGCA
TTGCCTCTATACCAGACTCAGTTCACTGCAAAAATTAAAGGAACATCTAGTCTTCACAGTATGTTTATCA
TATCAGTACTCAGGATTGGAAGATACTGTAGAGGACAAGCAGGAAGTGAATGTTGGGAAACCTCTCATTG
CTAAATTAGACATGCATCGAGGTTTGGGAAGGAAGACTTGCTTTCAAACTTGTCTTATGTCTAATGGTCC
TTACCAGAGTTCTGCAGCCACCTCAGGAGGAGCAGGGCATTATCACTCATTGCAAGACCCATTCCATGGT
GTTTACCATTCACATCCTGGTAATCCAAGTAATGTTACACCAGCAGATAGCTGTCATTGCAGCCGGACTC
CAGATGCATTTATTTCAAGTTTCGCTCACCATGCTTCATGTCATTTTAGTAGAAGTAATGTGCCAGTAGA
GACAACTGATGAAATACCATTTAGTTTCTCTGACAGGCTCAGAATTTCTGAAAAACTCGAGCACCACCAC
CACCACCACTGA
