>Addgene plasmid #48969 | FL MALT1 Catalytic Mutant in pET29b-Strep | addgene partial sequence | sequence record 73019 | T7-term
AGCTTCCTTTCGGGCTTTGTTAGCAGCCGGATCTCAGTGGTGGTGGTGGTGGTGCTCGAGTTTTTCAGAA
ATTCTGAGCCTGTCAGAGAAACTAAATGGTATTTCATCAGTTGTCTCTACTGGCACATTACTTCTACTAA
AATGACATGAAGCATGGTGAGCGAAACTTGAAATAAATGCATCTGGAGTCCGGCTGCAATGACAGCTATC
TGCTGGTGTAACATTACTTGGATTACCAGGATGTGAATGGTAAACACCATGGAATGGGTCTTGCAATGAG
TGATAATGCCCTGCTCCTCCTGAGGTGGCTGCAGAACTCTGGTAAGGACCATTAGACATAAGACAAGTTT
GAAAGCAAGTCTTCCTTCCCAAACCTCGATGCATGTCTAATTTAGCAATGAGAGGTTTCCCAACATTCAC
TTCCTGCTTGTCCTCTACAGTATCTTCCAATCCTGAGTACTGATATGATAAACATACTGTGAAGACTAGA
TGTTCCTTTAATTTTTGCAGTGAACTGAGTCTGGTATAGAGGCAATGCTTGGGAAGATCCTTTGATACCA
AGTAGCTGCCAGTTTCTTCAGGTGTGCCTTTATTTGCATCTTTTGGATCAATATCTAGATCAAGTGGAAA
ATCAGTAACGTAGGCATCACACATTATTATCTCCGGTGGTTTGTAAACTATACTTGTATAGATGATCATG
ACATTGGAAAACTCAGCTGCAAATCCTAATTGAATCTGAACACCACAGTCAAACTTAAGACACATACTTT
CTGGAAGTTCATGAGCCTTGGCCCACTGTAGATTCCGCACAAGAGATTCAGCAGAATATTCTGTTCCCTG
TATTGGATCAGTAAGTGCTCTCTTCTCAGATAAACTACTTCGAATCTCTAGAGCCTGTTTGCCTTTGGTA
AGGTGACACTTACCCATATCTTCTGCAACTTCATCCAGTAACACAGTGATTTTCTTATCTTCTAATAATC
TGTCTTTTAAAAATTTCATAAAGATTCCATTTGCCAATCCAGAATGCTGGATTTCAAAAGCTTCTGCTCC
TTG
