>Addgene plasmid #48969 | FL MALT1 Catalytic Mutant in pET29b-Strep | addgene partial sequence | sequence record 73079 | T7 5'-TAATACGACTCACTATAGGG-3'
ATTCCCCTCTAGAAATAATTTTGTTTAACTTTAAGAAGGAGATATACATATGTGGAGCCACCCGCAGTTC
GAAAAGGGTACCATGTCGCTGTTGGGGGACCCGCTACAGGCCCTGCCGCCCTCGGCCGCCCCCACGGGGC
CGCTGCTCGCCCCTCCGGCCGGCGCGACCCTCAACCGCCTGCGGGAGCCGCTGCTGCGGAGGCTCAGCGA
GCTCCTGGATCAGGCGCCCGAGGGCCGGGGCTGGAGGAGACTGGCGGAGCTGGCGGGGAGTCGCGGGCGC
CTCCGCCTCAGTTGCCTAGACCTGGAGCAGTGTTCTCTTAAGGTACTGGAGCCTGAAGGAAGCCCCAGCC
TGTGTCTGCTGAAGTTAATGGGTGAAAAAGGTTGCACAGTCACAGAATTGAGTGATTTCCTGCAGGCTAT
GGAACACACTGAAGTTCTTCAGCTTCTCAGCCCCCCAGGAATAAAGATTACTGTAAACCCAGAGTCAAAG
GCAGTCTTGGCTGGACAGTTTGTGAAACTGTGTTGCCGGGCAACTGGACATCCTTTTGTTCAATATCAGT
GGTTCAAAATGAATAAAGAGATTCCAAATGGAAATACATCAGAGCTTATTTTTAATGCAGTGCATGTAAA
AGATGCAGGCTTTTATGTCTGTCGAGTTAATAACAATTTCACCTTTGAATTCAGCCAGTGGTCACAGCTG
GATGTTTGCGACATCCCAGAGAGCTTCCAGAGAAGTGTTGATGGCGTCTCTGAATCCAAGTTGCAAATCT
GTGTTGAACCAACTTCCCAAAAGCTGATGCCAGGCAGCACATTGGTTTTACAGTGTGTTGCTGTTGGAAG
CCCTATTCCTCACTACCAGTGGTTCAAAAATGAATTACCATTAACACATGAGACCAAAAAGCTATACATG
GTGCCTTATGTGGATTTGGAACACCAAGGAACCTACTGGTGTCATGTATATAATGATCGAGACAGTCAAG
ATAGCAAGAAGGTAGAAATCATCATAGGAAGAACAGAT
