>Addgene plasmid #48969 | FL MALT1 Catalytic Mutant in pET29b-Strep | addgene partial sequence | sequence record 73080 | hMALT1-Fwd 5'-GTGGATTTGGAACACCAAGG-3'
TGTATATAATGATCGAGACAGTCAAGATAGCAAGAAGGTAGAAATCATCATAGGAAGAACAGATGAGGCA
GTGGAGTGCACTGAAGATGAATTAAATAATCTTGGTCATCCTGATAATAAAGAGCAAACAACTGACCAGC
CTTTGGCGAAGGACAAGGTTGCCCTTTTGATAGGAAATATGAATTACCGGGAGCACCCCAAGCTCAAAGC
TCCTTTGGTGGATGTGTACGAATTGACTAACTTACTGAGACAGCTGGACTTCAAAGTGGTTTCACTGTTG
GATCTTACTGAATATGAGATGCGTAATGCTGTGGATGAGTTTTTACTCCTTTTAGACAAGGGAGTATATG
GGTTATTATATTATGCAGGACATGGTTATGAAAATTTTGGGAACAGCTTCATGGTCCCCGTTGATGCTCC
AAATCCATATAGGTCTGAAAATTGTCTGTGTGTACAAAATATACTGAAATTGATGCAAGAAAAAGAAACT
GGACTTAATGTGTTCTTATTGGATATGGCTAGGAAAAGAAATGACTACGATGATACCATTCCAATCTTGG
ATGCACTAAAAGTCACCGCCAATATTGTGTTTGGATATGCCACGTGTCAAGGAGCAGAAGCTTTTGAAAT
CCAGCATTCTGGATTGGCAAATGGAATCTTTATGAAATTTTTAAAAGACAGATTATTAGAAGATAAGAAA
ATCACTGTGTTACTGGATGAAGTTGCAGAAGATATGGGTAAGTGTCACCTTACCAAAGGCAAACAGGCTC
TAGAGATTCGAAGTAGTTTATCTGAGAAGAGAGCACTTACTGATCCAATACAGGGAACAGAATATTCTGC
TGAATCTCTTGTGCGGAATCTACAGTGGGCCAAGGCTCATGAACTTCCAGAAAGTATGTGTCTTAAGTTT
GACTGTGGTGTTCAGATTCAATTAGGATTTGCAGCTGAGTTTTCCAATGTCATGATCATCTATACAAGTA
TAGTTTACAAACCACCGGAGATAATAATGTGTGATGCCTACGTTACTGATTTTCCACTTGATCTAGATAT
TGATCCA
