[The description below was written by a language model from this plasmid's Addgene catalogue record.]
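Description:
FL MALT1 Catalytic Mutant in pET29b-Strep is a bacterial expression plasmid built on the Novagen pET29b backbone for producing full-length human MALT1 (isoform A) in E. coli. The total construct is about 7.9 kb, of which roughly 2.5 kb is the MALT1 insert, placed between KpnI and XhoI sites that both remain intact. The plasmid is selected with kanamycin and is recorded as low copy. The catalogue entry does not list the origin of replication or other backbone features, and no feature table is provided.

Expression is driven by the T7 promoter, so protein production depends on a host strain that supplies T7 RNA polymerase, as is standard for pET-series vectors; ordinary cloning strains serve only for propagation. The encoded protein carries an N-terminal Strep tag contributed with the insert and a C-terminal His tag from the backbone. Having a tag at each end allows affinity purification by either handle, or sequentially by both, which can help enrich for intact full-length product.

The insert bears a C464A substitution that replaces the catalytic cysteine of the MALT1 paracaspase with alanine, yielding a proteolytically inactive enzyme. Such a mutant is typically used as a negative control alongside wild-type protein in biochemical assays of protease activity and substrate specificity, or in cases where activity or self-processing would be undesirable. This fits the record's association with work on the mechanism and specificity of human MALT1.
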