Addgene plasmid #48969: FL MALT1 Catalytic Mutant in pET29b-Strep
Purpose: Expresses Full length catalytic mutant MALT1 in e.coli
Depositing lab: Guy Salvesen. Depositing organization: Sanford Burnham Prebys Medical Discovery Institute. Publication: Mechanism and specificity of the human paracaspase MALT1. Hachmann J, Snipas SJ, van Raam BJ, Cancino EM, Houlihan EJ, Poreba M, Kasperkiewicz P, Drag M, Salvesen GS. Biochem J. 2012 Apr 1;443(1):287-95. doi: 10.1042/BJ20120035. PubMed 22309193.
Backbone
  Vector backbone: pET29b
  Backbone manufacturer: Novagen
  Backbone size w/o insert (bp): 5371
  Total vector size (bp): 7903
  Vector type: Bacterial Expression
Growth in bacteria
  Bacterial resistance: Kanamycin, 50 μg/mL
  Growth temperature: 37°C
  Growth strain: DH5alpha
  Copy number: Low Copy
Gene/Insert
  Gene/Insert name: MALT1 isoform A
  Species: H. sapiens (human)
  Insert size (bp): 2532
  Mutation: Catalytic Mutant C464A
  Entrez Gene: MALT1 (a.k.a. IMD12, MLT, MLT1, PCASP1)
  Promoter: T7
  Tag / fusion protein: His (C terminal on backbone); Strep (N terminal on insert)
  Cloning method: Restriction Enzyme; 5′ cloning site KpnI (not destroyed); 3′ cloning site XhoI (not destroyed)
  Sequencing primers: 5′ T7 Forward; 3′ T7 Reverse
Terms and licenses: Academic/Nonprofit Terms; Industry Terms: Not Available to Industry
How to cite: FL MALT1 Catalytic Mutant in pET29b-Strep was a gift from Guy Salvesen (Addgene plasmid # 48969 ; http://n2t.net/addgene:48969 ; RRID:Addgene_48969)
